Addgene plasmid #182967: pB-TREtight-EGFP
Purpose: For making cell lines for titering pRV∆L-5tTA virus
Depositing lab: Ian Wickersham. Depositing organization: Massachusetts Institute of Technology. Publication: Third-generation rabies viral vectors allow nontoxic retrograde targeting of projection neurons with greatly increased efficiency. Jin L, Sullivan HA, Zhu M, Lea NE, Lavin TK, Fu X, Matsuyama M, Hou Y, Feng G, Wickersham IR. Cell Rep Methods. 2023 Nov 20;3(11):100644. doi: 10.1016/j.crmeth.2023.100644. PubMed 37989085.
Backbone
  Vector backbone: pB vector
  Vector type: Unspecified
Growth in bacteria
  Bacterial resistance: Ampicillin, 100 μg/mL
  Growth temperature: 37°C
  Growth strain: DH5alpha
  Copy number: High Copy
Gene/Insert
  Gene/Insert name: EGFP
  Species: Synthetic
Terms and licenses: Academic/Nonprofit Terms; Industry Terms: Not Available to Industry
Depositor comments: Please visit https://www.biorxiv.org/content/10.1101/2022.02.23.481706v3 for bioRxiv preprint.
How to cite: pB-TREtight-EGFP was a gift from Ian Wickersham (Addgene plasmid # 182967 ; http://n2t.net/addgene:182967 ; RRID:Addgene_182967)
