[The description below was written by a language model from this plasmid's Addgene catalogue record and pLannotate feature annotations shown in this document.]
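Description:
pB-TREtight-EGFP is a mammalian reporter plasmid built on a backbone the record calls only "pB vector", with the vector type left unspecified. The name suggests a piggyBac transposon backbone, which would fit the stated goal of making stable cell lines, but the automated feature table annotates no transposon terminal repeats, so this cannot be confirmed from the record. In bacteria the plasmid is maintained at high copy from a ColE1/pUC-type origin and selected with ampicillin through the β-lactamase gene and its native promoter. An f1 phage origin and remnants of a lacZα/lac promoter cloning region (lac operator, CAP site, lacI fragment) are also present. Two short matches to the phage lambda portal protein B flank the expression cassette. These are probably stuffer or spurious hits rather than functional parts. No mammalian selection marker is annotated.

The payload is a single tetracycline-responsive expression unit. It starts with the tight TRE promoter, which has seven tet operator repeats upstream of a minimal CMV promoter. This drives mammalian codon-optimized EGFP, followed by a WPRE to enhance transcript stability and expression and a bovine growth hormone polyadenylation signal. Because the minimal promoter is essentially silent on its own, EGFP is produced only when a tetracycline transactivator such as tTA binds the operator repeats.

According to the deposit, the plasmid is used to generate reporter cell lines for titering pRV∆L-5tTA virus, a tTA-expressing vector from work on third-generation rabies viral vectors. Infected reporter cells receive tTA and turn green, so functional viral titer can be estimated by counting fluorescent cells.
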