Features (pLannotate 1.2.2; 15 found; start..end, strand, type, name):
     27..131     -  promoter       AmpR promoter: bla
    184..612     -  rep_origin     f1 ori (sequence partly withheld): f1 bacteriophage origin of replication; arrow indicates direction of (+) strand synthesis
    617..772     -  CDS            lacZα (fragment): LacZα fragment of β-galactosidase; lacZ fragment
    774..893     +  CDS            B (fragment): PORTL_LAMBD - Experimental evidence at protein level: Swiss-Prot protein existence level 1. Forms the portal vertex of the capsid (PubMed:6228056, PubMed:6232391). This portal plays critical roles in head assembly, genome packaging, neck/tail attachment, and genome ejection (Probable). The portal protein multimerizes as a single ring-shaped homododecamer arranged around a central channel (PubMed:6232391). Binds to the terminase subunits to form the packaging machine (PubMed:7799432). From Escherichia phage lambda (Bacteriophage lambda).
   1386..1700    +  promoter       tight TRE promoter: Tet-responsive promoter PTight, consisting of seven tet operator sequences followed by the minimal CMV promoter
   1720..2439    +  CDS            EGFP: the original enhanced GFP (Yang et al., 1996) mammalian codon-optimized
   2448..3036    +  misc_feature   WPRE: woodchuck hepatitis virus posttranscriptional regulatory element
   3040..3264    +  polyA_signal   bGH poly(A) signal: bovine growth hormone polyadenylation signal
   3839..4306    +  CDS            B (fragment): PORTL_LAMBD - Experimental evidence at protein level: Swiss-Prot protein existence level 1. Forms the portal vertex of the capsid (PubMed:6228056, PubMed:6232391). This portal plays critical roles in head assembly, genome packaging, neck/tail attachment, and genome ejection (Probable). The portal protein multimerizes as a single ring-shaped homododecamer arranged around a central channel (PubMed:6232391). Binds to the terminase subunits to form the packaging machine (PubMed:7799432). From Escherichia phage lambda (Bacteriophage lambda).
   4344..4360    -  protein_bind   lac operator: The lac repressor binds to the lac operator to inhibit transcription in E. coli. This inhibition can be relieved by adding lactose or isopropyl-β-D-thiogalactopyranoside (IPTG). lac repressor encoded by lacI
   4368..4398    -  promoter       lac promoter: promoter for the E. coli lac operon
   4413..4434    -  protein_bind   CAP binding site: CAP binding activates transcription in the presence of cAMP. E. coli catabolite activator protein
   4447..4539    -  CDS            lacI (fragment): lac repressor; lacI; The lac repressor binds to the lac operator to inhibit transcription in E. coli. This inhibition can be relieved by adding lactose or isopropyl-β-D-thiogalactopyranoside (IPTG).
   4722..5310    -  rep_origin     ori: high-copy-number ColE1/pMB1/pBR322/pUC origin of replication
   5481..26      -  CDS            AmpR (across the origin): β-lactamase; bla; confers resistance to ampicillin, carbenicillin, and related antibiotics
>Addgene plasmid #182967 | pB-TREtight-EGFP | addgene full sequence | sequence record 358166 | Addgene NGS Result
GCGACACGGAAATGTTGAATACTCATACTCTTCCTTTTTCAATATTATTGAAGCATTTATCAGGGTTATT
GTCTCATGAGCGGATACATATTTGAATGTATTTAGAAAAATAAACAAATAGGGGTTCCGCGCACATTTCC
CCGAAAAGTGCCACCTAAATTGTAAGCGTTAATATTTTGTTAAAATTCGCGTTAAATTTTTGTTAAATCA
GCTCATTTTTTAACCAATAGGCCGAAATCGGCAAAATCCCTTATAAATCAAAAGAATAGACCGAGATAGG
GT
[37 nt withheld, positions 283-319]
AAAGAACGTGGACTCCAACGTCAAAGG
[49 nt withheld, positions 347-395]
T
[91 nt withheld, positions 397-487]
G
[124 nt withheld, positions 489-612]
CCCATTCGCCATTCAGGCTGCGCAACTGTTGGGAAGGGCGATCGGTGCGGGCCTCTTCGCTATTACGCCA
GCTGGCGAAAGGGGGATGTGCTGCAAGGCGATTAAGTTGGGTAACGCCAGGGTTTTCCCAGTCACGACGT
TGTAAAACGACGGCCAGTGAGCGCGCCTCGTTCATTCACGTTTTTGAACCCGTGGAGGACGGGCAGACTC
GCGGTGCAAATGTGTTTTACAGCGTGATGGAGCAGATGAAGATGCTCGACACGCTGCAGAACACGCAGCT
AGATTAACCCTAGAAAGATAATCATATTGTGACGTACGTTAAAGATAATCATGTGTAAAATTGACGCATG
TGTTTTATCGGTCTGTATATCGAGGTTTATTTATTAATTTGAATAGATATTAAGTTTTATTATATTTACA
CTTACATACTAATAATAAATTCAACAAACAATTTATTTATGTTTATTTATTTATTAAAAAAAACAAAAAC
TCAAAATTTCTTCTATAAAGTAACAAAACTTTTATGAGGGACAGCCCCCCCCCAAAGCCCCCAGGGATGT
AATTACGTCCCTCCCCCGCTAGGGGGCAGCAGCGAGCCGCCCGGGGCTCCGCTCCGGTCCGGCGCTCCCC
CCGCATCCCCGAGCCGGCAGCGTGCGGGGACAGCCCGGGCACGGGGAAGGTGGCACGGGATCGCTTTCCT
CTGAACGCTTCTCGCTGCTCTTTGAGCCTGCAGACACCTGGGGGGATACGGGGAAAAGGCCTCCAACGGT
CTCGAGTTTACTCCCTATCAGTGATAGAGAACGTATGTCGAGTTTACTCCCTATCAGTGATAGAGAACGA
TGTCGAGTTTACTCCCTATCAGTGATAGAGAACGTATGTCGAGTTTACTCCCTATCAGTGATAGAGAACG
TATGTCGAGTTTACTCCCTATCAGTGATAGAGAACGTATGTCGAGTTTATCCCTATCAGTGATAGAGAAC
GTATGTCGAGTTTACTCCCTATCAGTGATAGAGAACGTATGTCGAGGTAGGCGTGTACGGTGGGAGGCCT
ATATAAGCAGAGCTCGTTTAGTGAACCGTCAGATCGCCTGGAGAATTCGCCGCCACCATGGTGAGCAAGG
GCGAGGAGCTGTTCACCGGGGTGGTGCCCATCCTGGTCGAGCTGGACGGCGACGTAAACGGCCACAAGTT
CAGCGTGTCCGGCGAGGGCGAGGGCGATGCCACCTACGGCAAGCTGACCCTGAAGTTCATCTGCACCACC
GGCAAGCTGCCCGTGCCCTGGCCCACCCTCGTGACCACCCTGACCTACGGCGTGCAGTGCTTCAGCCGCT
ACCCCGACCACATGAAGCAGCACGACTTCTTCAAGTCCGCCATGCCCGAAGGCTACGTCCAGGAGCGCAC
CATCTTCTTCAAGGACGACGGCAACTACAAGACCCGCGCCGAGGTGAAGTTCGAGGGCGACACCCTGGTG
AACCGCATCGAGCTGAAGGGCATCGACTTCAAGGAGGACGGCAACATCCTGGGGCACAAGCTGGAGTACA
ACTACAACAGCCACAACGTCTATATCATGGCCGACAAGCAGAAGAACGGCATCAAGGTGAACTTCAAGAT
CCGCCACAACATCGAGGACGGCAGCGTGCAGCTCGCCGACCACTACCAGCAGAACACCCCCATCGGCGAC
GGCCCCGTGCTGCTGCCCGACAACCACTACCTGAGCACCCAGTCCGCCCTGAGCAAAGACCCCAACGAGA
AGCGCGATCACATGGTCCTGCTGGAGTTCGTGACCGCCGCCGGGATCACTCTCGGCATGGACGAGCTGTA
CAAGTAATAAGATCCAATCAACCTCTGGATTACAAAATTTGTGAAAGATTGACTGGTATTCTTAACTATG
TTGCTCCTTTTACGCTATGTGGATACGCTGCTTTAATGCCTTTGTATCATGCTATTGCTTCCCGTATGGC
TTTCATTTTCTCCTCCTTGTATAAATCCTGGTTGCTGTCTCTTTATGAGGAGTTGTGGCCCGTTGTCAGG
CAACGTGGCGTGGTGTGCACTGTGTTTGCTGACGCAACCCCCACTGGTTGGGGCATTGCCACCACCTGTC
AGCTCCTTTCCGGGACTTTCGCTTTCCCCCTCCCTATTGCCACGGCGGAACTCATCGCCGCCTGCCTTGC
CCGCTGCTGGACAGGGGCTCGGCTGTTGGGCACTGACAATTCCGTGGTGTTGTCGGGGAAGCTGACGTCC
TTTCCATGGCTGCTCGCCTGTGTTGCCACCTGGATTCTGCGCGGGACGTCCTTCTGCTACGTCCCTTCGG
CCCTCAATCCAGCGGACCTTCCTTCCCGCGGCCTGCTGCCGGCTCTGCGGCCTCTTCCGCGTCTTCGCCT
TCGCCCTCAGACGAGTCGGATCTCCCTTTGGGCCGCCTCCCCGCCTGCTGTGCCTTCTAGTTGCCAGCCA
TCTGTTGTTTGCCCCTCCCCCGTGCCTTCCTTGACCCTGGAAGGTGCCACTCCCACTGTCCTTTCCTAAT
AAAATGAGGAAATTGCATCGCATTGTCTGAGTAGGTGTCATTCTATTCTGGGGGGTGGGGTGGGGCAGGA
CAGCAAGGGGGAGGATTGGGAAGACAATAGCAGGCATGCTGGGGATGCGGTGGGCTCTATGGAGATCCGC
GGCCCATTGGTATGGCTTTTTCCCCGTATCCCCCCAGGTGTCTGCAGGCTCAAAGAGCAGCGAGAAGCGT
TCAGAGGAAAGCGATCCCGTGCCACCTTCCCCGTGCCCGGGCTGTCCCCGCACGCTGCCGGCTCGGGGAT
GCGGGGGGAGCGCCGGACCGGAGCGGAGCCCCGGGCGGCTCGCTGCTGCCCCCTAGCGGGGGAGGGACGT
AATTACATCCCTGGGGGCTTTGGGGGGGGGCTGTCCCTGATATCTATAACAAGAAAATATATATATAATA
AGTTATCACGTAAGTAGAACATGAAATAACAATATAATTATCGTATGAGTTAAATCTTAAAAGTCACGTA
AAAGATAATCATGCGTCATTTTGACTCACGCGGTCGTTATAGTTCAAAATCAGTGACACTTACCGCATTG
ACAAGCACGCCTCACGGGAGCTCCAAGCGGCGACTGAGATGTCCTAAATGCACAGCGACGGATTCGCGCT
ATTTAGAAAGAGAGAGCAATATTTCAAGAATGCATGCGTCAATTTTACGCAGACTATCTTTCTAGGGTTA
ATCTAGCTGCATCAGGATCATATCGTCGGGTCTTTTTTCCGGCTCAGTCATCGCCCAAGCTGGCGCTATC
TGGGCATCGGGGAGGAAGAAGCCCGTGCCTTTTCCCGCGAGGTTGAAGCGGCATGGAAAGAGTTTGCCGA
GGATGACTGCTGCTGCATTGACGTTGAGCGAAAACGCACGTTTACCATGATGATTCGGGAAGGTGTGGCC
ATGCACGCCTTTAACGGTGAACTGTTCGTTCAGGCCACCTGGGATACCAGTTCGTCGCGGCTTTTCCGGA
CACAGTTCCGGATGGTCAGCCCGAAGCGCATCAGCAACCCGAACAATACCGGCGACAGCCGGAACTGCCG
TGCCGGTGTGCAGATTAATGACAGCGGTGCGGCGCTGGGATATTACGTCAGCGAGGACGGGTATCCTGGC
TGGATGCCGCAGAAATGGACATGGATACCCCGTGAGTTACCCGGCGGGCGCGCTTGGCGTAATCATGGTC
ATAGCTGTTTCCTGTGTGAAATTGTTATCCGCTCACAATTCCACACAACATACGAGCCGGAAGCATAAAG
TGTAAAGCCTGGGGTGCCTAATGAGTGAGCTAACTCACATTAATTGCGTTGCGCTCACTGCCCGCTTTCC
AGTCGGGAAACCTGTCGTGCCAGCTGCATTAATGAATCGGCCAACGCGCGGGGAGAGGCGGTTTGCGTAT
TGGGCGCTCTTCCGCTTCCTCGCTCACTGACTCGCTGCGCTCGGTCGTTCGGCTGCGGCGAGCGGTATCA
GCTCACTCAAAGGCGGTAATACGGTTATCCACAGAATCAGGGGATAACGCAGGAAAGAACATGTGAGCAA
AAGGCCAGCAAAAGGCCAGGAACCGTAAAAAGGCCGCGTTGCTGGCGTTTTTCCATAGGCTCCGCCCCCC
TGACGAGCATCACAAAAATCGACGCTCAAGTCAGAGGTGGCGAAACCCGACAGGACTATAAAGATACCAG
GCGTTTCCCCCTGGAAGCTCCCTCGTGCGCTCTCCTGTTCCGACCCTGCCGCTTACCGGATACCTGTCCG
CCTTTCTCCCTTCGGGAAGCGTGGCGCTTTCTCATAGCTCACGCTGTAGGTATCTCAGTTCGGTGTAGGT
CGTTCGCTCCAAGCTGGGCTGTGTGCACGAACCCCCCGTTCAGCCCGACCGCTGCGCCTTATCCGGTAAC
TATCGTCTTGAGTCCAACCCGGTAAGACACGACTTATCGCCACTGGCAGCAGCCACTGGTAACAGGATTA
GCAGAGCGAGGTATGTAGGCGGTGCTACAGAGTTCTTGAAGTGGTGGCCTAACTACGGCTACACTAGAAG
AACAGTATTTGGTATCTGCGCTCTGCTGAAGCCAGTTACCTTCGGAAAAAGAGTTGGTAGCTCTTGATCC
GGCAAACAAACCACCGCTGGTAGCGGTGGTTTTTTTGTTTGCAAGCAGCAGATTACGCGCAGAAAAAAAG
GATCTCAAGAAGATCCTTTGATCTTTTCTACGGGGTCTGACGCTCAGTGGAACGAAAACTCACGTTAAGG
GATTTTGGTCATGAGATTATCAAAAAGGATCTTCACCTAGATCCTTTTAAATTAAAAATGAAGTTTTAAA
TCAATCTAAAGTATATATGAGTAAACTTGGTCTGACAGTTACCAATGCTTAATCAGTGAGGCACCTATCT
CAGCGATCTGTCTATTTCGTTCATCCATAGTTGCCTGACTCCCCGTCGTGTAGATAACTACGATACGGGA
GGGCTTACCATCTGGCCCCAGTGCTGCAATGATACCGCGAGACCCACGCTCACCGGCTCCAGATTTATCA
GCAATAAACCAGCCAGCCGGAAGGGCCGAGCGCAGAAGTGGTCCTGCAACTTTATCCGCCTCCATCCAGT
CTATTAATTGTTGCCGGGAAGCTAGAGTAAGTAGTTCGCCAGTTAATAGTTTGCGCAACGTTGTTGCCAT
TGCTACAGGCATCGTGGTGTCACGCTCGTCGTTTGGTATGGCTTCATTCAGCTCCGGTTCCCAACGATCA
AGGCGAGTTACATGATCCCCCATGTTGTGCAAAAAAGCGGTTAGCTCCTTCGGTCCTCCGATCGTTGTCA
GAAGTAAGTTGGCCGCAGTGTTATCACTCATGGTTATGGCAGCACTGCATAATTCTCTTACTGTCATGCC
ATCCGTAAGATGCTTTTCTGTGACTGGTGAGTACTCAACCAAGTCATTCTGAGAATAGTGTATGCGGCGA
CCGAGTTGCTCTTGCCCGGCGTCAATACGGGATAATACCGCGCCACATAGCAGAACTTTAAAAGTGCTCA
TCATTGGAAAACGTTCTTCGGGGCGAAAACTCTCAAGGATCTTACCGCTGTTGAGATCCAGTTCGATGTA
ACCCACTCGTGCACCCAACTGATCTTCAGCATCTTTTACTTTCACCAGCGTTTCTGGGTGAGCAAAAACA
GGAAGGCAAAATGCCGCAAAAAAGGGAATAAGG
